>Addgene plasmid #44135 | pWB-TRAF2 S102A | addgene partial sequence | sequence record 61227 | pBABE-5
ATTCGCCACCATGGACTACAAAGACGATGACGACAAGCAATTGACAAGTTTGTACAAAAAAGTTGGCATG
GCTGCAGCTAGCGTGACCCCCCCTGGCTCCCTGGAGTTGCTACAGCCCGGCTTCTCCAAGACCCTCCTGG
GGACCAAGCTGGAAGCCAAGTACCTGTGCTCCGCCTGCAGAAACGTCCTCCGCAGGCCCTTCCAGGCGCA
GTGTGGCCACCGGTACTGCTCCTTCTGCCTGGCCAGCATCCTCAGCTCTGGGCCTCAGAACTGTGCTGCC
TGTGTTCACGAGGGCATATATGAAGAAGGCATTTCTATTTTAGAAAGCAGTTCGGCCTTCCCAGATAATG
CTGCCCGCAGGGAGGTGGAGGCCCTGCCGGCCGTCTGTCCCAGTGATGGATGCACCTGGAAGGGGACCCT
GAAAGAATACGAGAGCTGCCACGAAGGCCGCTGCCCGCTCATGCTGACCGAATGTCCCGCGTGCAAAGGC
CTGGTCCGCCTTGGTGAAAAGGAGCGCCACCTGGAGCACGAGTGCCCGGAGAGAAGCCTGAGCTGCCGGC
ATTGCCGGGCACCCTGCTGCGGAGCAGACGTGAAGGCGCACCACGAGGTCTGCCCCAAGTTCCCCTTAAC
TTGTGACGGCTGCGGCAAGAAGAAGATCCCCCGGGAGAAGTTTCAGGACCACGTCAAGACTTGTGGCAAG
TGTCGAGTCCCTTGCAGATTCCACGCCATCGGCTGCCTCGAGACGGTAGAGGGTGAGAAACAGCAGGAGC
ACGAGGTGCAGTGGCTGCGGGAGCACCTGGCCATGCTACTGAGCTCGGTGCTGGA
