[The description below was written by a language model from this plasmid's Addgene catalogue record.]
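Description:
pWB-TRAF2 S102A is a retroviral expression plasmid built on the pWZL-Blasticidin backbone, carrying human TRAF2 (TNF receptor-associated factor 2) with a serine-to-alanine substitution at residue 102 and an N-terminal Flag epitope tag. It is maintained in bacteria as a high-copy plasmid under ampicillin selection. A recombination-deficient strain is recorded as the host, a common choice for vectors containing repeated retroviral LTR sequences. Transduced mammalian cells are selected with blasticidin.

No feature table is provided, and the record does not name the promoter or other regulatory elements. pWZL-type vectors are generally Moloney murine leukemia virus-derived: the LTR drives the insert, and the drug-resistance gene is expressed from the same transcript downstream. That layout should be read as a general property of the backbone family, not something documented for this plasmid. The cloning method is listed as unknown. In use, such a plasmid is introduced into a packaging cell line to produce replication-defective virus that stably integrates the Flag-TRAF2 cassette into target cells.

Replacing serine with alanine removes a potential phosphorylation site, producing a non-phosphorylatable variant. The associated publication concerns phosphorylation of TRAF2 by IκB kinase ε in mammary epithelial cell transformation. This suggests the mutant is meant for comparison with wild-type TRAF2 to test whether modification at this residue matters for signaling or transformation, although the record does not describe the specific role of Ser102. The Flag tag allows detection and immunoprecipitation of the exogenous protein independently of endogenous TRAF2.
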