Addgene plasmid #44135: pWB-TRAF2 S102A
Depositing lab: William Hahn. Depositing organization: Dana-Farber Cancer Institute. Publication: IkappaB kinase epsilon phosphorylates TRAF2 to promote mammary epithelial cell transformation. Shen RR, Zhou AY, Kim E, Lim E, Habelhah H, Hahn WC. Mol Cell Biol. 2012 Dec;32(23):4756-68. doi: 10.1128/MCB.00468-12. Epub 2012 Sep 24. PubMed 23007157.
Backbone
  Vector backbone: pWZL-Blasticidin
  Vector type: Retroviral
  Selectable markers: Blasticidin
Growth in bacteria
  Bacterial resistance: Ampicillin, 100 μg/mL
  Growth temperature: 37°C
  Growth strain: Stbl3
  Copy number: High Copy
Gene/Insert
  Gene/Insert name: TRAF2 S102A (alt names: TRAF2; TNF receptor-associated factor 2)
  Species: H. sapiens (human)
  Mutation: Serine 102 to Alanine
  GenBank ID: NM_021138.3 NP_066961.2
  Entrez Gene: TRAF2 (a.k.a. MGC:45012, RNF117, TRAP, TRAP3)
  Tag / fusion protein: Flag (N terminal on insert)
  Cloning method: Unknown
  Sequencing primers: 5′ pBABE-5
Terms and licenses: Academic/Nonprofit Terms; Industry Terms: Not Available to Industry
How to cite: pWB-TRAF2 S102A was a gift from William Hahn (Addgene plasmid # 44135 ; http://n2t.net/addgene:44135 ; RRID:Addgene_44135)
